>Addgene plasmid #37643 | MXW-PGK-c-let-7-LP4-IRES-EGFP | depositor full sequence | sequence record 47397 | MXW-PGK-c-let-7-LP4-IRES-EGFP sequence 7642 bps
TGAAAGACCCCACCTGTAGGTTTGGCAAGCTAGCTTAAGTAACGCCATTTTGCAAGGCATGGAAAATACA
TAACTGAGAATAGAGAAGTTCAGATCAAGGTTAGGAACAGAGAGACAGCAGAATATGGGCCAAACAGGAT
ATCTGTGGTAAGCAGTTCCTGCCCCGGCTCAGGGCCAAGAACAGATGGTCCCCAGATGCGGTCCCGCCCT
CAGCAGTTTCTAGAGAACCATCAGATGTTTCCAGGGTGCCCCAAGGACCTGAAAATGACCCTGTGCCTTA
TTTGAACTAACCAATCAGTTCGCTTCTCGCTTCTGTTCGCGCGCTTCTGCTCCCCGAGCTCAATAAAAGA
GCCCACAACCCCTCACTCGGCGCGCCAGTCCTCCGATAGACTGCGTCGCCCGGGTACCCGTATTCCCAAT
AAAGCCTCTTGCTGTTTGCATCCGAATCGTGGACTCGCTGATCCTTGGGAGGGTCTCCTCAGATTGATTG
ACTGCCCACCTCGGGGGTCTTTCATTTGGAGGTTCCACCGAGATTTGGAGACCCCTGCCTAGGGACCACC
GACCCCCCCGCCGGGAGGTAAGCTGGCCAGCGGTCGTTTCGTGTCTGTCTCTGTCTTTGTGCGTGTTTGT
GCCGGCATCTAATGTTTGCGCCTGCGTCTGTACTAGTTAGCTAACTAGCTCTGTATCTGGCGGACCCGTG
GTGGAACTGACGAGTTCTGAACACCCGGCCGCAACCCTGGGAGACGTCCCAGGGACTTTGGGGGCCGTTT
TTGTGGCCCGACCTGAGGAAGGGAGTCGATGTGGAATCCGACCCCGTCAGGATATGTGGTTCTGGTAGGA
GACGAGAACCTAAAACAGTTCCCGCCTCCGTCTGAATTTTTGCTTTCGGTTTGGAACCGAAGCCGCGCGT
CTTGTCTGCTGCAGCGCTGCAGCATCGTTCTGTGTTGTCTCTGTCTGACTGTGTTTCTGTATTTGTCTGA
AAATTAGGGCCAGACTGTTACCACTCCCTTAAGTTTGACCTTAGGTCACTGGAAAGATGTCGAGCGGATC
GCTCACAACCAGTCGGTAGATGTCAAGAAGAGACGTTGGGTTACCTTCTGCTCTGCAGAATGGCCAACCT
TTAACGTCGGATGGCCGCGAGACGGCACCTTTAACCGAGACCTCATCACCCAGGTTAAGATCAAGGTCTT
TTCACCTGGCCCGCATGGACACCCAGACCAGGTCCCCTACATCGTGACCTGGGAAGCCTTGGCTTTTGAC
CCCCCTCCCTGGGTCAAGCCCTTTGTACACCCTAAGCCTCCGCCTCCTCTTCCTCCATCCGCCCCGTCTC
TCCCCCTTGAACCTCCTCGTTCGACCCCGCCTCGATCCTCCCTTTATCCAGCCCTCACTCCTTCTCTAGG
CGCCGGAATTAGATCCCTACCGGGTAGGGGAGGCGCTTTTCCCAAGGCAGTCTGGAGCATGCGCTTTAGC
GGCCCCGCTGGGCACTTGGCGCTACACAAGTGGCCTCTGGCCTCGCACACATTCCACATCCACCGGTAGG
CGCCAACCGGCTCCGTTCTTTGGTGGCCCCTTCGCGCCACCTTCTACTCCTCCCCTAGTCAGGAAGTTCC
CCCCCGCCCCGCAGCTCGCGTCGTGCAGGACGTGACAAATGGAAGTAGCACGTCTCACTAGTCTCGTGCA
GATGGACAGCACCGCTGAGCAATGGAAGCGGGTAGGCCTTTGGGGCAGCGGCCAATAGCAGCTTTGGCTC
CTTCGCTTTCTGGGCTCAGAGGCTGGGAAGGGGTGGGTCCGGGGGCGGGCTCAGGGGCGGGCTCAGGGGC
GGGGCGGGCGCCCGAAGGTCCTCCGGAGGCCCGGCATTCTGCACGCTTCAAAAGCGCACGTCTGCCGCGC
TGTTCTCCTCTTCCTCATCTCCGGGCCTTTCGACCTGCACTCGAGATATATGAGAAGCGCATCAGTTTTT
TTTTCTTATTCTAGATGAGTAGCCCACCTAGCAGCGGTCGTTTTTTTCTCTTTTCGTAGGAAAATTTTCA
GTTACACTTATTTATTAGAAACCTAGATTTAGAGACTTTTAGAATAACTTTACTTCCTAGAACACATCTC
CCTTTGAATTTATATGTCTAATTTAACAACAAGTACTAATCCATTTTTCAGGCAAGCAGGCGATTGGTGG
ACGGTCTACACTGTGGATCCGGTGAGGTAGTAGGTTGTATAGTTTGGAATAAAACCACCGGTGAACTATG
CAATTTTCTACCTTACCGGAGACAGAACTCTTCGAAGCTGCGTCGTCTTGCTCTCACAACTTTCTTTTCG
TTTTCTTCCTCCTCTTACTTTCACCTCTTTGTTTTTCTTTATTTTGTGCTATCAATTCGGAGTCGCAAGA
ACTGTATTCGGTGATCCCTATTGATATTCTTTTGTACTGTATTCGGAGATATTGTTTCACGAACTGTATT
CGGAGAACTGTTGTATCGGTAATGTATCTGGAGAGAATAATCTAATCGTATGTACTGTTGAGTAATGGAA
TTCCGCCCCCCCCCCCCCCCTAACGTTACTGGCCGAAGCCGCTTGGAATAAGGCCGGTGTGCGTTTGTCT
ATATGTTATTTTCCACCATATTGCCGTCTTTTGGCAATGTGAGGGCCCGGAAACCTGGCCCTGTCTTCTT
GACGAGCATTCCTAGGGGTCTTTCCCCTCTCGCCAAAGGAATGCAAGGTCTGTTGAATGTCGTGAAGGAA
GCAGTTCCTCTGGAAGCTTCTTGAAGACAAACAACGTCTGTAGCGACCCTTTGCAGGCAGCGGAACCCCC
CACCTGGCGACAGGTGCCTCTGCGGCCAAAAGCCACGTGTATAAGATACACCTGCAAAGGCGGCACAACC
CCAGTGCCACGTTGTGAGTTGGATAGTTGTGGAAAGAGTCAAATGGCTCTCCTCAAGCGTATTCAACAAG
GGGCTGAAGGATGCCCAGAAGGTACCCCATTGTATGGGATCTGATCTGGGGCCTCGGTGCACATGCTTTA
CATGTGTTTAGTCGAGGTTAAAAAACGTCTAGGCCCCCCGAACCACGGGGACGTGGTTTTCCTTTGAAAA
ACACGATGATAATATGGCCACAACCATGGTGAGCAAGGGCGAGGAGCTGTTCACCGGGGTGGTGCCCATC
CTGGTCGAGCTGGACGGCGACGTAAACGGCCACAAGTTCAGCGTGTCCGGCGAGGGCGAGGGCGATGCCA
CCTACGGCAAGCTGACCCTGAAGTTCATCTGCACCACCGGCAAGCTGCCCGTGCCCTGGCCCACCCTCGT
GACCACCTTCACCTACGGCGTGCAGTGCTTCAGCCGCTACCCCGACCACATGAAGCAGCACGACTTCTTC
AAGTCCGCCATGCCCGAAGGCTACGTCCAGGAGCGCACCATCTTCTTCAAGGACGACGGCAACTACAAGA
CCCGCGCCGAGGTGAAGTTCGAGGGCGACACCCTGGTGAACCGCATCGAGCTGAAGGGCATCGACTTCAA
GGAGGACGGCAACATCCTGGGGCACAAGCTGGAGTACAACTACAACAGCCACAACGTCTATATCATGGCC
GACAAGCAGAAGAACGGCATCAAGGTGAACTTCAAGATCCGCCACAACATCGAGGACGGCAGCGTGCAGC
TCGCCGACCACTACCAGCAGAACACCCCCATCGGCGACGGCCCCGTGCTGCTGCCCGACAACCACTACCT
GAGCACCCAGTCCGCCCTGAGCAAAGACCCCAACGAGAAGCGCGATCACATGGTCCTGCTGGAGTTCGTG
ACCGCCGCCGGGATCACTCTCGGCATGGACGAGCTGTACAAGTAATGAATTAATTAAGAATTGCGGCCGC
GTCGACCTGCAGCCAAGCTTATCGATAAAATAAAAGATTTTATTTAGTCTCCAGAAAAAGGGGGGAATGA
AAGACCCCACCTGTAGGTTTGGCAAGCTAGCTTAAGTAACGCCATTTTGCAAGGCATGGAAAATACATAA
CTGAGAATAGAGAAGTTCAGATCAAGGTTAGGAACAGAGAGACAGCAGAATATGGGCCAAACAGGATATC
TGTGGTAAGCAGTTCCTGCCCCGGCTCAGGGCCAAGAACAGATGGTCCCCAGATGCGGTCCCGCCCTCAG
CAGTTTCTAGAGAACCATCAGATGTTTCCAGGGTGCCCCAAGGACCTGAAAATGACCCTGTGCCTTATTT
GAACTAACCAATCAGTTCGCTTCTCGCTTCTGTTCGCGCGCTTCTGCTCCCCGAGCTCAATAAAAGAGCC
CACAACCCCTCACTCGGCGCGCCAGTCCTCCGATAGACTGCGTCGCCCGGGTACCCGTGTATCCAATAAA
CCCTCTTGCAGTTGCATCCGACTTGTGGTCTCGCTGTTCCTTGGGAGGGTCTCCTCTGAGTGATTGACTA
CCCGTCAGCGGGGGTCTTTCATGGGTAACAGTTTCTTGAAGTTGGAGAACAACATTCTGAGGGTAGGAGT
CGAATATTAAGTAATCCTGACTCAATTAGCCACTGTTTTGAATCCACATACTCCAATACTCCTGAAATAG
TTCATTATGGACAGCGCAGAAGAGCTGGGGAGAATTAATTCGTAATCATGGTCATAGCTGTTTCCTGTGT
GAAATTGTTATCCGCTCACAATTCCACACAACATACGAGCCGGAAGCATAAAGTGTAAAGCCTGGGGTGC
CTAATGAGTGAGCTAACTCACATTAATTGCGTTGCGCTCACTGCCCGCTTTCCAGTCGGGAAACCTGTCG
TGCCAGCTGCATTAATGAATCGGCCAACGCGCGGGGAGAGGCGGTTTGCGTATTGGGCGCTCTTCCGCTT
CCTCGCTCACTGACTCGCTGCGCTCGGTCGTTCGGCTGCGGCGAGCGGTATCAGCTCACTCAAAGGCGGT
AATACGGTTATCCACAGAATCAGGGGATAACGCAGGAAAGAACATGTGAGCAAAAGGCCAGCAAAAGGCC
AGGAACCGTAAAAAGGCCGCGTTGCTGGCGTTTTTCCATAGGCTCCGCCCCCCTGACGAGCATCACAAAA
ATCGACGCTCAAGTCAGAGGTGGCGAAACCCGACAGGACTATAAAGATACCAGGCGTTTCCCCCTGGAAG
CTCCCTCGTGCGCTCTCCTGTTCCGACCCTGCCGCTTACCGGATACCTGTCCGCCTTTCTCCCTTCGGGA
AGCGTGGCGCTTTCTCATAGCTCACGCTGTAGGTATCTCAGTTCGGTGTAGGTCGTTCGCTCCAAGCTGG
GCTGTGTGCACGAACCCCCCGTTCAGCCCGACCGCTGCGCCTTATCCGGTAACTATCGTCTTGAGTCCAA
CCCGGTAAGACACGACTTATCGCCACTGGCAGCAGCCACTGGTAACAGGATTAGCAGAGCGAGGTATGTA
GGCGGTGCTACAGAGTTCTTGAAGTGGTGGCCTAACTACGGCTACACTAGAAGGACAGTATTTGGTATCT
GCGCTCTGCTGAAGCCAGTTACCTTCGGAAAAAGAGTTGGTAGCTCTTGATCCGGCAAACAAACCACCGC
TGGTAGCGGTGGTTTTTTTGTTTGCAAGCAGCAGATTACGCGCAGAAAAAAAGGATCTCAAGAAGATCCT
TTGATCTTTTCTACGGGGTCTGACGCTCAGTGGAACGAAAACTCACGTTAAGGGATTTTGGTCATGAGAT
TATCAAAAAGGATCTTCACCTAGATCCTTTTAAATTAAAAATGAAGTTTTAAATCAATCTAAAGTATATA
TGAGTAAACTTGGTCTGACAGTTACCAATGCTTAATCAGTGAGGCACCTATCTCAGCGATCTGTCTATTT
CGTTCATCCATAGTTGCCTGACTCCCCGTCGTGTAGATAACTACGATACGGGAGGGCTTACCATCTGGCC
CCAGTGCTGCAATGATACCGCGAGACCCACGCTCACCGGCTCCAGATTTATCAGCAATAAACCAGCCAGC
CGGAAGGGCCGAGCGCAGAAGTGGTCCTGCAACTTTATCCGCCTCCATCCAGTCTATTAATTGTTGCCGG
GAAGCTAGAGTAAGTAGTTCGCCAGTTAATAGTTTGCGCAACGTTGTTGCCATTGCTACAGGCATCGTGG
TGTCACGCTCGTCGTTTGGTATGGCTTCATTCAGCTCCGGTTCCCAACGATCAAGGCGAGTTACATGATC
CCCCATGTTGTGCAAAAAAGCGGTTAGCTCCTTCGGTCCTCCGATCGTTGTCAGAAGTAAGTTGGCCGCA
GTGTTATCACTCATGGTTATGGCAGCACTGCATAATTCTCTTACTGTCATGCCATCCGTAAGATGCTTTT
CTGTGACTGGTGAGTACTCAACCAAGTCATTCTGAGAATAGTGTATGCGGCGACCGAGTTGCTCTTGCCC
GGCGTCAATACGGGATAATACCGCGCCACATAGCAGAACTTTAAAAGTGCTCATCATTGGAAAACGTTCT
TCGGGGCGAAAACTCTCAAGGATCTTACCGCTGTTGAGATCCAGTTCGATGTAACCCACTCGTGCACCCA
ACTGATCTTCAGCATCTTTTACTTTCACCAGCGTTTCTGGGTGAGCAAAAACAGGAAGGCAAAATGCCGC
AAAAAAGGGAATAAGGGCGACACGGAAATGTTGAATACTCATACTCTTCCTTTTTCAATATTATTGAAGC
ATTTATCAGGGTTATTGTCTCATGAGCGGATACATATTTGAATGTATTTAGAAAAATAAACAAATAGGGG
TTCCGCGCACATTTCCCCGAAAAGTGCCACCTGACGTCTAAGAAACCATTATTATCATGACATTAACCTA
TAAAAATAGGCGTATCACGAGGCCCTTTCGTCTCGCGCGTTTCGGTGATGACGGTGAAAACCTCTGACAC
ATGCAGCTCCCGGAGACGGTCACAGCTTGTCTGTAAGCGGATGCCGGGAGCAGACAAGCCCGTCAGGGCG
CGTCAGCGGGTGTTGGCGGGTGTCGGGGCTGGCTTAACTATGCGGCATCAGAGCAGATTGTACTGAGAGT
GCACCATATGCGGTGTGAAATACCGCACAGATGCGTAAGGAGAAAATACCGCATCAGGCGCCATTCGCCA
TTCAGGCTGCGCAACTGTTGGGAAGGGCGATCGGTGCGGGCCTCTTCGCTATTACGCCAGCTGGCGAAAG
GGGGATGTGCTGCAAGGCGATTAAGTTGGGTAACGCCAGGGTTTTCCCAGTCACGACGTTGTAAAACGAC
GGCCAGTGCCAAGCTCGCTCTCCCTTATGCGACTCCTGCATTAGGAAGCAGCCCAGTAGTAGGTTGAGGC
CGTTGAGCACCGCCGCCGCAAGGAATGGTGCATGCAAGGAGATGGCGCCCAACAGTCCCCCGGCCACGGG
GCCTGCCACCATACCCACGCCGAAACAAGCGCTCATGAGCCCGAAGTGGCGAGCCCGATCTTCCCCATCG
GTGATGTCGGCGATATAGGCGCCAGCAACCGCACCTGTGGCGCCGGTGATGCCGGCCACGATGCGTCCGG
CGTAGAGGATCGATTAGTCCAATTTGTTAAAGACAGGATATCAGTGGTCCAGGCTCTAGTTTTGACTCAA
CAATATCACCAGCTGAAGCCTATAGAGTACGAGCCATAGATAAAATAAAAGATTTTATTTAGTCTCCAGA
AAAAGGGGGGAA
Features (pLannotate 1.2.2; 21 found; start..end, strand, type, name):
    580..921     +  misc_feature   MESV Ψ: packaging signal of murine embryonic stem cell virus
    988..1404    +  CDS            gag (truncated): truncated Moloney murine leukemia virus (MMLV) gag gene lacking the start codon
   1422..1922    +  promoter       PGK promoter: mouse phosphoglycerate kinase 1 promoter
   2187..2259    +  ncRNA          let-7 (fragment): Accession: RF00027 - let-7 microRNA precursor
   2523..2540    -  promoter       chicken β-actin promoter (fragment): contains a 21-bp deletion relative to the standard chicken β-actin promoter
   2543..3094    +  misc_feature   IRES: internal ribosome entry site (IRES) of the encephalomyocarditis virus (EMCV)
   3106..3825    +  CDS            EGFP: the original enhanced GFP (Yang et al., 1996) mammalian codon-optimized
   3917..4432    +  LTR            3' LTR: 3' long terminal repeat from murine embryonic stem cell virus
   4625..4641    -  protein_bind   lac operator: The lac repressor binds to the lac operator to inhibit transcription in E. coli. This inhibition can be relieved by adding lactose or isopropyl-β-D-thiogalactopyranoside (IPTG). lac repressor encoded by lacI
   4649..4679    -  promoter       lac promoter: promoter for the E. coli lac operon
   4694..4715    -  protein_bind   CAP binding site: CAP binding activates transcription in the presence of cAMP. E. coli catabolite activator protein
   4728..4820    -  CDS            lacI (fragment): lac repressor; lacI; The lac repressor binds to the lac operator to inhibit transcription in E. coli. This inhibition can be relieved by adding lactose or isopropyl-β-D-thiogalactopyranoside (IPTG).
   5003..5591    -  rep_origin     ori: high-copy-number ColE1/pMB1/pBR322/pUC origin of replication
   5762..6622    -  CDS            AmpR: β-lactamase; bla; confers resistance to ampicillin, carbenicillin, and related antibiotics
   6623..6727    -  promoter       AmpR promoter: bla
   6822..6857    +  CDS            rop (fragment): Rop protein, which maintains plasmids at low copy number; rop
   6959..7058    +  misc_feature   bom (fragment): basis of mobility region from pBR322
   7064..7218    -  CDS            lacZα (fragment): LacZα fragment of β-galactosidase; lacZ fragment
   7226..7501    -  CDS            TcR (fragment): tetracycline efflux protein; tet; confers resistance to tetracycline
   7499..7599    +  CDS            env (fragment): murine leukemia virus gPr80 envelope polyprotein precursor; env; proteolytically cleaved into gp70SU and p15TM subunits
   7641..516     +  LTR            5' LTR (across the origin): 5' long terminal repeat from murine embryonic stem cell virus
