[The description below was written by a language model from this plasmid's Addgene catalogue record and pLannotate feature annotations shown in this document.]
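Description:
MXW-PGK-c-let-7-LP4-IRES-EGFP is a gammaretroviral expression vector for delivering a mutant form of the C. elegans let-7 microRNA gene into mammalian cells. It is built on the MXW-PGK-IRES-EGFP backbone, and the depositor's full sequence is 7,642 bp. The proviral region is bounded by 5' and 3' long terminal repeats of murine embryonic stem cell virus, followed at the 5' end by the MESV Ψ packaging signal and a truncated, start-codon-less MMLV gag segment, which together allow the transcript to be packaged into viral particles when gag, pol and env are supplied in trans. The bacterial portion carries a high-copy ColE1/pUC-type origin and the β-lactamase gene for ampicillin selection in E. coli. The short lac, rop, bom, TcR and env fragments picked up by annotation appear to be nonfunctional remnants of earlier cloning vectors, and the 18-bp chicken β-actin promoter hit is probably incidental.

Inside the provirus, the mouse PGK promoter drives a bicistronic-style transcript. A 582-bp cel-let-7 genomic fragment containing the let-7 precursor hairpin sits upstream, followed by an EMCV IRES and EGFP. The microRNA is processed from the same transcript that yields EGFP, so fluorescence marks transduced or transfected cells and serves as the only eukaryotic selectable marker, for example through cell sorting. The insert is the LP4 variant ("loop mutant 4"), which carries a two-nucleotide substitution in the loop region of the hairpin. According to the associated publication, the construct belongs to a study of how loop nucleotides influence the activity of primary and mature miRNAs in target recognition and repression, presumably alongside wild-type and other loop-mutant versions.
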