Addgene plasmid #37643: MXW-PGK-c-let-7-LP4-IRES-EGFP
Depositing lab: Chang-Zheng Chen. Depositing organization: Stanford University. Publication: Loop nucleotides control primary and mature miRNA function in target recognition and repression. Yue SB, Trujillo RD, Tang Y, O'Gorman WE, Chen CZ. RNA Biol. 2011 Nov-Dec;8(6):1115-23. 10.4161/rna.8.6.17626 PubMed 22142974.
Backbone
  Vector backbone: MXW-PGK-IRES-EGFP
  Backbone manufacturer: Chang-Zheng Chen Lab
  Backbone size w/o insert (bp): 7066
  Vector type: Mammalian Expression, Retroviral
  Selectable markers: EGFP
Growth in bacteria
  Bacterial resistance: Ampicillin, 100 μg/mL
  Growth temperature: 37°C
  Growth strain: DH5alpha
  Copy number: Unknown
Gene/Insert
  Gene/Insert name: cel-let-7 (alt name: loop mutant 4)
  Species: C. elegans (nematode)
  Insert size (bp): 582
  Mutation: LP4 - AATATTACCA=>AATAAAACCA
Terms and licenses: Academic/Nonprofit Terms; Industry Terms: Not Available to Industry
How to cite: MXW-PGK-c-let-7-LP4-IRES-EGFP was a gift from Chang-Zheng Chen (Addgene plasmid # 37643 ; http://n2t.net/addgene:37643 ; RRID:Addgene_37643)
