>Addgene plasmid #37643 | MXW-PGK-c-let-7-LP4-IRES-EGFP | addgene partial sequence | sequence record 50486 | mPGK-F 5'-cattctgcacgcttcaaaag-3'
TTATTCTAGATGAGTAGCCCACCTAGCAGCGGTCGTTTTTTTCTCTTTTCGTAGGAAAATTTTCAGTTAC
ACTTATTTATTAGAAACCTAGATTTAGAGACTTTTAGAATAACTTTACTTCCTAGAACACATCTCCCTTT
GAATTTATATGTCTAATTTAACAACAAGTACTAATCCATTTTTCAGGCAAGCAGGCGATTGGTGGACGGT
CTACACTGTGGATCCGGTGAGGTAGTAGGTTGTATAGTTTGGAATAAAACCACCGGTGAACTATGCAATT
TTCTACCTTACCGGAGACAGAACTCTTCGAAGCTGCGTCGTCTTGCTCTCACAACTTTCTTTTCGTTTTC
TTCCTCCTCTTACTTTCACCTCTTTGTTTTTCTTTATTTTGTGCTATCAATTCGGAGTCGCAAGAACTGT
ATTCGGTGATCCCTATTGATATTCTTTTGTACTGTATTCGGAGATATTGTTTCACGAACTGTATTCGGAG
AACTGTTGTATCGGTAATGTATCTGGAGAGAATAATCTAATCGTATGTACTGTTGAGTAATGGAATTCCG
CCCCCCCCCCCC
